>Addgene plasmid #70343 | R777-E059 Hs.EIF4EBP3 | depositor full sequence | sequence record 125792 | Full Sequence
TTAACGCTAGCATGGATGTTTTCCCAGTCACGACGTTGTAAAACGACGGCCAGTCTTAAAATTCGAGCTC
GGTCCGAGGATCCGAAATAATGATTTTATTTTGACTGATAGTGACCTGTTCGTTGCAACAAATTGATAAG
CAATGCTTTTTTATAATGCCAACTTTGTACAAAAAAGTTGGCACCATGTCAACGTCCACTAGCTGCCCGA
TTCCCGGGGGCCGGGACCAGCTGCCCGACTGCTACAGCACCACGCCGGGGGGCACGCTATACGCCACTAC
CCCCGGAGGCACCAGGATCATCTACGACCGAAAGTTCCTGCTGGAGTGCAAGAACTCACCCATTGCCCGG
ACACCCCCCTGCTGCCTCCCTCAGATTCCCGGGGTCACAACTCCTCCAACAGCCCCTCTCTCCAAGCTGG
AGGAGCTGAAGGAGCAGGAGACAGAGGAAGAGATACCCGATGACGCACAATTTGAAATGGACATCTAATC
AACTTTCTTGTACAAAGTTGGCATTATAGGAAAGCATTGCTTATCAATTTGTTGCAACGAACAGGTCACT
ATCAGTCAAAATAAAATCATTATTTGCATGCAAGCTTAGATCCTCTAGACCAGCCAGGACAGAAATGCCT
CGACTTCGCTGCTACCCAAGGTTGCCGGGTGACGCACACCGTGGAAACGGATGAAGGCACGAACCCAGTG
GACATAAGCCTGTTCGGTTCGTAAGCTGTAATGCAAGTAGCGTATGCGCTCACGCAACTGGTCCAGAACC
TTGACCGAACGCAGCGGTGGTAACGGCGCAGTGGCGGTTTTCATGGCTTGTTATGACTGTTTTTTTGGGG
TACAGTCTATGCCTCGGGCATCCAAGCAGCAAGCGCGTTACGCCGTGGGTCGATGTTTGATGTTATGGAG
CAGCAACGATGTTACGCAGCAGGGCAGTCGCCCTAAAACAAAGTTAAACATTATGAGGGAAGCGGTGATC
GCCGAAGTATCGACTCAACTATCAGAGGTAGTTGGCGTCATCGAGCGCCATCTCGAACCGACGTTGCTGG
CCGTACATTTGTACGGCTCCGCAGTGGATGGCGGCCTGAAGCCACACAGTGATATTGATTTGCTGGTTAC
GGTGACCGTAAGGCTTGATGAAACAACGCGGCGAGCTTTGATCAACGACCTTTTGGAAACTTCGGCTTCC
CCTGGAGAGAGCGAGATTCTCCGCGCTGTAGAAGTCACCATTGTTGTGCACGACGACATCATTCCGTGGC
GTTATCCAGCTAAGCGCGAACTGCAATTTGGAGAATGGCAGCGCAATGACATTCTTGCAGGTATCTTCGA
GCCAGCCACGATCGACATTGATCTGGCTATCTTGCTGACAAAAGCAAGAGAACATAGCGTTGCCTTGGTA
GGTCCAGCGGCGGAGGAACTCTTTGATCCGGTTCCTGAACAGGATCTATTTGAGGCGCTAAATGAAACCT
TAACGCTATGGAACTCGCCGCCCGACTGGGCTGGCGATGAGCGAAATGTAGTGCTTACGTTGTCCCGCAT
TTGGTACAGCGCAGTAACCGGCAAAATCGCGCCGAAGGATGTCGCTGCCGACTGGGCAATGGAGCGCCTG
CCGGCCCAGTATCAGCCCGTCATACTTGAAGCTAGACAGGCTTATCTTGGACAAGAAGAAGATCGCTTGG
CCTCGCGCGCAGATCAGTTGGAAGAATTTGTCCACTACGTGAAAGGCGAGATCACCAAGGTAGTCGGCAA
ATAACCCTCGAGCCACCCATGACCAAAATCCCTTAACGTGAGTTACGCGTCGTTCCACTGAGCGTCAGAC
CCCGTAGAAAAGATCAAAGGATCTTCTTGAGATCCTTTTTTTCTGCGCGTAATCTGCTGCTTGCAAACAA
AAAAACCACCGCTACCAGCGGTGGTTTGTTTGCCGGATCAAGAGCTACCAACTCTTTTTCCGAAGGTAAC
TGGCTTCAGCAGAGCGCAGATACCAAATACTGTCCTTCTAGTGTAGCCGTAGTTAGGCCACCACTTCAAG
AACTCTGTAGCACCGCCTACATACCTCGCTCTGCTAATCCTGTTACCAGTGGCTGCTGCCAGTGGCGATA
AGTCGTGTCTTACCGGGTTGGACTCAAGACGATAGTTACCGGATAAGGCGCAGCGGTCGGGCTGAACGGG
GGGTTCGTGCACACAGCCCAGCTTGGAGCGAACGACCTACACCGAACTGAGATACCTACAGCGTGAGCAT
TGAGAAAGCGCCACGCTTCCCGAAGGGAGAAAGGCGGACAGGTATCCGGTAAGCGGCAGGGTCGGAACAG
GAGAGCGCACGAGGGAGCTTCCAGGGGGAAACGCCTGGTATCTTTATAGTCCTGTCGGGTTTCGCCACCT
CTGACTTGAGCGTCGATTTTTGTGATGCTCGTCAGGGGGGCGGAGCCTATGGAAAAACGCCAGCAACGCG
GCCTTTTTACGGTTCCTGGCCTTTTGCTGGCCTTTTGCTCACATGTTCTTTCCTGCGTTATCCCCTGATT
CTGTGGATAACCGTATTACCGCCTTTGAGTGAGCTGATACCGCTCGCCGCAGCCGAACGACCGAGCGCAG
CGAGTCAGTGAGCGAGGAAGCGGAAGAGCGCCCAATACGCAAACCGCCTCTCCCCGCGCGTTGGCCGATT
CATTAATGCAGCTGGCACGACAGGTTTCCCGACTGGAAAGCGGGCAGTGAGCGCAACGCAATTAATACGC
GTACCGCTAGCCAGGAAGAGTTTGTAGAAACGCAAAAAGGCCATCCGTCAGGATGGCCTTCTGCTTAGTT
TGATGCCTGGCAGTTTATGGCGGGCGTCCTGCCCGCCACCCTCCGGGCCGTTGCTTCACAACGTTCAAAT
CCGCTCCCGGCGGATTTGTCCTACTCAGGAGAGCGTTCACCGACAAACAACAGATAAAACGAAAGGCCCA
GTCTTCCGACTGAGCCTTTCGTTTTATTTGATGCCTGGCAGTTCCCTACTCTCGCG
Features (pLannotate 1.2.2; 11 found; start..end, strand, type, name):
     18..54      -  CDS            lacZα (fragment): LacZα fragment of β-galactosidase; lacZ fragment
     85..180     +  protein_bind   attL3: mutant version of attL; recombination site for the Gateway® LR reaction LR Clonase™
    186..485     +  CDS            EIF4EBP3: 4EBP3_HUMAN - Experimental evidence at protein level: Swiss-Prot protein existence level 1. Repressor of translation initiation that regulates EIF4E activity by preventing its assembly into the eIF4F complex: hypophosphorylated form competes with EIF4G1/EIF4G3 and strongly binds to EIF4E, leading to repress translation. In contrast, hyperphosphorylated form dissociates from EIF4E, allowing interaction between EIF4G1/EIF4G3 and EIF4E, leading to initiation of translation. From Homo sapiens (Human).
    493..586     -  protein_bind   attL2 (fragment): mutant version of attL; recombination site for the Gateway® LR reaction LR Clonase™
    701..724     +  promoter       Pc promoter (fragment): intI1 (promoter lies within the coding sequence); class 1 integron promoter
    900..956     +  CDS            GmR (fragment): gentamycin acetyltransferase; aacC1; confers resistance to gentamycin
    963..1754    +  CDS            SmR: aminoglycoside adenylyltransferase (Murphy, 1985); aadA; confers resistance to spectinomycin and streptomycin
   1847..2435    +  rep_origin     ori: high-copy-number ColE1/pMB1/pBR322/pUC origin of replication
   2618..2710    +  CDS            lacI (fragment): lac repressor; lacI; The lac repressor binds to the lac operator to inhibit transcription in E. coli. This inhibition can be relieved by adding lactose or isopropyl-β-D-thiogalactopyranoside (IPTG).
   2765..2792    -  terminator     rrnB T2 terminator: transcription terminator T2 from the E. coli rrnB gene
   2924..2967    +  terminator     rrnB T1 terminator: Escherichia coli rrnB; transcription terminator T1 from the E. coli rrnB gene
