[The description below was written by a language model from this plasmid's Addgene catalogue record and pLannotate feature annotations shown in this document.]
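Description:
R777-E059 Hs.EIF4EBP3 is a Gateway entry clone built on the pDonor-255 backbone that carries the human EIF4EBP3 open reading frame (reference transcript NM_003732.2). It is a small bacterial plasmid of about 3 kb, maintained at high copy in E. coli through a ColE1/pUC-type origin and selected with spectinomycin via the aadA aminoglycoside adenylyltransferase gene (annotated SmR). Remnants of a class 1 integron Pc promoter and a gentamicin acetyltransferase fragment lie just upstream of this marker. The short lacZα and lacI fragments are likewise only backbone remnants. The rrnB T1 and T2 terminators lie upstream of the cloning region, where such elements typically insulate the insert from read-through transcription.

The roughly 300 bp insert encodes 4E-BP3, a repressor of cap-dependent translation initiation. In its hypophosphorylated form it binds eIF4E and blocks assembly of the eIF4F complex, and hyperphosphorylation releases it. The ORF is flanked by two attL recombination sites. The automated annotation labels these attL3 and a partial attL2, and the record does not otherwise specify the site identities. The entry clone has no promoter to express the insert, so it serves as a source of the ORF for transfer by LR Clonase recombination into destination vectors that supply promoters, tags and host-specific elements. Because the ORF retains its stop codon, it is suited to expression of the native protein or to N-terminal fusions, but not to C-terminal tagging.
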