Addgene plasmid #70343: R777-E059 Hs.EIF4EBP3
Purpose: Gateway ORF clone of human EIF4EBP3 [NM_003732.2] with stop codon (for native or N-terminal fusions)
Depositing lab: Dominic Esposito. Depositing organization: National Cancer Institute (NCI).
Backbone
  Vector backbone: pDonor-255
  Backbone size w/o insert (bp): 2693
  Vector type: Gateway Entry Clone
Growth in bacteria
  Bacterial resistance: Spectinomycin, 50 μg/mL
  Growth temperature: 37°C
  Growth strain: DH10B
  Copy number: High Copy
Gene/Insert
  Gene/Insert name: EIF4EBP3
  Species: H. sapiens (human)
  Insert size (bp): 303
  GenBank ID: NM_003732.2
  Entrez Gene: EIF4EBP3 (a.k.a. 4E-BP3, 4EBP3)
  Cloning method: Gateway Cloning
  Sequencing primers: 5′ M13F 23-mer (5'-CCCAGTCACGACGTTGTAAAACG); 3′ attLR 23-mer (5'-TAACATCAGAGATTTTGAGACAC)
Terms and licenses: Academic/Nonprofit Terms; Industry Terms: Not Available to Industry
How to cite: R777-E059 Hs.EIF4EBP3 was a gift from Dominic Esposito (Addgene plasmid # 70343 ; http://n2t.net/addgene:70343 ; RRID:Addgene_70343)
