>Addgene plasmid #70343 | R777-E059 Hs.EIF4EBP3 | addgene partial sequence | sequence record 129355 | pCR8_R1 5'-cgaaccgaacaggcttatgt-3'
GTGCGTCACCCGGCAACCTTGGGTAGCAGCGAAGTCGAGGCATTTCTGTCCTGGCTGGTCTAGAGGATCT
AAGCTTGCATGCAAATAATGATTTTATTTTGACTGATAGTGACCTGTTCGTTGCAACAAATTGATAAGCA
ATGCTTTCCTATAATGCCAACTTTGTACAAGAAAGTTGATTAGATGTCCATTTCAAATTGTGCGTCATCG
GGTATCTCTTCCTCTGTCTCCTGCTCCTTCAGCTCCTCCAGCTTGGAGAGAGGGGCTGTTGGAGGAGTTG
TGACCCCGGGAATCTGAGGGAGGCAGCAGGGGGGTGTCCGGGCAATGGGTGAGTTCTTGCACTCCAGCAG
GAACTTTCGGTCG
